>Addgene plasmid #45915 | FLAG-SNAP29 | addgene full sequence | sequence record 140194 | Addgene NGS result
GACATTGATTATTGACTAGTTATTAATAGTAATCAATTACGGGGTCATTAGTTCATAGCCCATATATGGA
GTTCCGCGTTACATAACTTACGGTAAATGGCCCGCCTGGCTGACCGCCCAACGACCCCCGCCCATTGACG
TCAATAATGACGTATGTTCCCATAGTAACGCCAATAGGGACTTTCCATTGACGTCAATGGGTGGAGTATT
TACGGTAAACTGCCCACTTGGCAGTACATCAAGTGTATCATATGCCAAGTCCGCCCCCTATTGACGTCAA
TGACGGTAAATGGCCCGCCTGGCATTATGCCCAGTACATGACCTTACGGGACTTTCCTACTTGGCAGTAC
ATCTACGTATTAGTCATCGCTATTACCATGGTGATGCGGTTTTGGCAGTACACCAATGGGCGTGGATAGC
GGTTTGACTCACGGGGATTTCCAAGTCTCCACCCCATTGACGTCAATGGGAGTTTGTTTTGGCACCAAAA
TCAACGGGACTTTCCAAAATGTCGTAATAACCCCGCCCCGTTGACGCAAATGGGCGGTAGGCGTGTACGG
TGGGAGGTCTATATAAGCAGAGCTCGTTTAGTGAACCGTCAGAATTAACCATGGACTACAAAGACCATGA
CGGTGATTATAAAGATCATGACATCGATTACAAGGATGACGATGACAAGCTTGCGGCCGCGAATTCCATG
TCAGCTTACCCTAAAAGCTACAATCCGTTCGACGACGACGGGGAGGACGAAGGCGCCCGGCCGGCCCCTT
GGAGGGACGCCCGAGACCTCCCCGACGGGCCCGACGCGCCCGCGGACAGGCAGCAGTACTTGCGGCAGGA
GGTCCTCCGCAGGGCTGAGGCCACGGCCGCCAGCACCAGCAGGTCCCTGGCCCTCATGTACGAGTCCGAG
AAGGTTGGGGTCGCCTCTTCCGAGGAGCTCGCCCGTCAGCGAGGAGTCCTGGAGCGCACAGAGAAGATGG
TGGACAAGATGGACCAAGATTTGAAGATCAGCCAGAAACACATCAATAGCATTAAGAGCGTGTTTGGGGG
GCTGGTCAATTACTTCAAATCCAAACCAGTAGAGACCCCACCTGAACAGAATGGCACCCTCACCTCCCAG
CCCAACAACAGATTGAAAGAAGCTATAAGTACAAGTAAAGAACAGGAAGCAAAGTACCAGGCCAGCCACC
CAAACCTTAGAAAGCTGGATGATACAGACCCTGTCCCCAGAGGGGCTGGTTCTGCCATGAGTACTGATGC
TTACCCAAAGAACCCACACCTTCGAGCCTATCACCAGAAGATCGACAGCAACCTAGATGAGCTGTCCATG
GGACTGGGTCGTCTGAAGGACATAGCCCTGGGGATGCAGACAGAAATTGAGGAGCAAGATGACATTCTTG
ACCGGCTGACAACCAAAGTGGACAAGTTAGATGTCAACATAAAAAGCACAGAAAGAAAAGTTCGACAACT
CTGAGGATCCCGGGTGGCATCCCTGTGACCCCTCCCCAGTGCCTCTCCTGGCCCTGGAAGTTGCCACTCC
AGTGCCCACCAGCCTTGTCCTAATAAAATTAAGTTGCATCATTTTGTCTGACTAGGTGTCCTTCTATAAT
ATTATGGGGTGGAGGGGGGTGGTATGGAGCAAGGGGCAAGTTGGGAAGACAACCTGTAGGGCCTGCGGGG
TCTATTGGGAACCAAGCTGGAGTGCAGTGGCACAATCTTGGCTCACTGCAATCTCCGCCTCCTGGGTTCA
AGCGATTCTCCTGCCTCAGCCTCCCGAGTTGTTGGGATTCCAGGCATGCATGACCAGGCTCAGCTAATTT
TTGTTTTTTTGGTAGAGACGGGGTTTCACCATATTGGCCAGGCTGGTCTCCAACTCCTAATCTCAGGTGA
TCTACCCACCTTGGCCTCCCAAATTGCTGGGATTACAGGCGTGAACCACTGCTCCCTTCCCTGTCCTTCT
GATTTTAAAATAACTATACCAGCAGGAGGACGTCCAGACACAGCATAGGCTACCTGGCCATGCCCAACCG
GTGGGACATTTGAGTTGCTTGCTTGGCACTGTCCTCTCATGCGTTGGGTCCACTCAGTAGATGCCTGTTG
AATTGGGTACGCGGCCAGCTTGGCTGTGGAATGTGTGTCAGTTAGGGTGTGGAAAGTCCCCAGGCTCCCC
AGCAGGCAGAAGTATGCAAAGCATGCATCTCAATTAGTCAGCAACCAGGTGTGGAAAGTCCCCAGGCTCC
CCAGCAGGCAGAAGTATGCAAAGCATGCATCTCAATTAGTCAGCAACCATAGTCCCGCCCCTAACTCCGC
CCATCCCGCCCCTAACTCCGCCCAGTTCCGCCCATTCTCCGCCCCATGGCTGACTAATTTTTTTTATTTA
TGCAGAGGCCGAGGCCGCCTCGGCCTCTGAGCTATTCCAGAAGTAGTGAGGAGGCTTTTTTGGAGGAATT
GATCAGCTTGGGATCTGATCAAGAGACAGGATGAGGATCGTTTCGCATGATTGAACAAGATGGATTGCAC
GCAGGTTCTCCGGCCGCTTGGGTGGAGAGGCTATTCGGCTATGACTGGGCACAACAGACAATCGGCTGCT
CTGATGCCGCCGTGTTCCGGCTGTCAGCGCAGGGGCGCCCGGTTCTTTTTGTCAAGACCGACCTGTCCGG
TGCCCTGAATGAACTGCAGGACGAGGCAGCGCGGCTATCGTGGCTGGCCACGACGGGCGTTCCTTGCGCA
GCTGTGCTCGACGTTGTCACTGAAGCGGGAAGGGACTGGCTGCTATTGGGCGAAGTGCCGGGGCAGGATC
TCCTGTCATCTCACCTTGCTCCTGCCGAGAAAGTATCCATCATGGCTGATGCAATGCGGCGGCTGCATAC
GCTTGATCCGGCTACCTGCCCATTCGACCACCAAGCGAAACATCGCATCGAGCGAGCACGTACTCGGATG
GAAGCCGGTCTTGTCGATCAGGATGATCTGGACGAAGAGCATCAGGGGCTCGCGCCAGCCGAACTGTTCG
CCAGGCTCAAGGCGCGCATGCCCGACGGCGAGGATCTCGTCGTGACCCATGGCGATGCCTGCTTGCCGAA
TATCATGGTGGAAAATGGCCGCTTTTCTGGATTCATCGACTGTGGCCGGCTGGGTGTGGCGGACCGCTAT
CAGGACATAGCGTTGGCTACCCGTGATATTGCTGAAGAGCTTGGCGGCGAATGGGCTGACCGCTTCCTCG
TGCTTTACGGTATCGCCGCTCCCGATTCGCAGCGCATCGCCTTCTATCGCCTTCTTGACGAGTTCTTCTG
AGCGGGACTCTGGGGTTCGAAATGACCGACCAAGCGACGCCCAACCTGCCATCACGAGATTTCGATTCCA
CCGCCGCCTTCTATGAAAGGTTGGGCTTCGGAATCGTTTTCCGGGACGCCGGCTGGATGATCCTCCAGCG
CGGGGATCTCATGCTGGAGTTCTTCGCCCACCCCGGGCTCGATCCCCTCGCGAGTTGGTTCAGCTGCTGC
CTGAGGCTGGACGACCTCGCGGAGTTCTACCGGCAGTGCAAATCCGTCGGCATCCAGGAAACCAGCAGCG
GCTATCCGCGCATCCATGCCCCCGAACTGCAGGAGTGGGGAGGCACGATGGCCGCTTTGGTCGACCCGGA
CGGGACGCTCCTGCGCCTGATACAGAACGAATTGCTTGCAGGCATCTCATGAGTGTGTCTTCCCGTTTTC
CGCCTGAGGTCACTGCGTGGATGGAGCGCTGGCGCCTGCTGCGCGACGGCGAGCTGCTCACCACCCACTC
GCCAAGCTGGAACCGTAAAAAGGCCGCGTTGCTGGCGTTTTTCCATAGGCTCCGCCGATCATAATCAGCC
ATACCACATTTGTAGAGGTTTTACTTGCTTTAAAAAACCTCCCACACCTCCCCCTGAACCTGAAACATAA
AATGAATGCAATTGTTGTTGTTAACTTGTTTATTGCAGCTTATAATGGTTACAAATAAAGCAATAGCATC
ACAAATTTCACAAATAAAGCATTTTTTTCACTGCATTCTAGTTGTGGTTTGTCCAAACTCATCAATGTAT
CTTATCATGTCTGGATCAATTCCCTATAGTGAGTCGTATTAAATTCGTAATCATGTCATAGCTGTTTCCT
GTGTGAAATTGTTATCCGCTCACAATTCCACACAACATACGAGCCGGAAGCATAAAGTGTAAAGCCTGGG
GTGCCTAATGAGTGAGCTAACTCACATTAATTGCGTTGCGCTCACTGCCCGCTTTCCAGTCGGGAAACCT
GTCGTGCCAGCTGCATTAATGAATCGGCCAACGCGCGGGGAGAGGCGGTTTGCGTATTGGGCGCTCTTCC
GCTTCCTCGCTCACTGACTCGCTGCGCTCGGTCGTTCGGCTGCGGCGAGCGGTATCAGCTCACTCAAAGG
CGGTAATACGGTTATCCACAGAATCAGGGGATAACGCAGGAAAGAACATGTGAGCAAAAGGCCAGCAAAA
GGCCAGGAACCGTAAAAAGGCCGCGTTGCTGGCGTTTTTCCATAGGCTCCGCCCCCCTGACGAGCATCAC
AAAAATCGACGCTCAAGTCAGAGGTGGCGAAACCCGACAGGACTATAAAGATACCAGGCGTTTCCCCCTG
GAAGCTCCCTCGTGCGCTCTCCTGTTCCGACCCTGCCGCTTACCGGATACCTGTCCGCCTTTCTCCCTTC
GGGAAGCGTGGCGCTTTCTCATAGCTCACGCTGTAGGTATCTCAGTTCGGTGTAGGTCGTTCGCTCCAAG
CTGGGCTGTGTGCACGAACCCCCCGTTCAGCCCGACCGCTGCGCCTTATCCGGTAACTATCGTCTTGAGT
CCAACCCGGTAAGACACGACTTATCGCCACTGGCAGCAGCCACTGGTAACAGGATTAGCAGAGCGAGGTA
TGTAGGCGGTGCTACAGAGTTCTTGAAGTGGTGGCCTAACTACGGCTACACTAGAAGAACAGTATTTGGT
ATCTGCGCTCTGCTGAAGCCAGTTACCTTCGGAAAAAGAGTTGGTAGCTCTTGATCCGGCAAACAAACCA
CCGCTGGTAGCGGTGGTTTTTTTGTTTGCAAGCAGCAGATTACGCGCAGAAAAAAAGGATCTCAAGAAGA
TCCTTTGATCTTTTCTACGGGGTCTGACGCTCAGTGGAACGAAAACTCACGTTAAGGGATTTTGGTCATG
AGATTATCAAAAAGGATCTTCACCTAGATCCTTTTAAATTAAAAATGAAGTTTTAAATCAATCTAAAGTA
TATATGAGTAAACTTGGTCTGACAGTTACCAATGCTTAATCAGTGAGGCACCTATCTCAGCGATCTGTCT
ATTTCGTTCATCCATAGTTGCCTGACTCCCCGTCGTGTAGATAACTACGATACGGGAGGGCTTACCATCT
GGCCCCAGTGCTGCAATGATACCGCGAGACCCACGCTCACCGGCTCCAGATTTATCAGCAATAAACCAGC
CAGCCGGAAGGGCCGAGCGCAGAAGTGGTCCTGCAACTTTATCCGCCTCCATCCAGTCTATTAATTGTTG
CCGGGAAGCTAGAGTAAGTAGTTCGCCAGTTAATAGTTTGCGCAACGTTGTTGCCATTGCTACAGGCATC
GTGGTGTCACGCTCGTCGTTTGGTATGGCTTCATTCAGCTCCGGTTCCCAACGATCAAGGCGAGTTACAT
GATCCCCCATGTTGTGCAAAAAAGCGGTTAGCTCCTTCGGTCCTCCGATCGTTGTCAGAAGTAAGTTGGC
CGCAGTGTTATCACTCATGGTTATGGCAGCACTGCATAATTCTCTTACTGTCATGCCATCCGTAAGATGC
TTTTCTGTGACTGGTGAGTACTCAACCAAGTCATTCTGAGAATAGTGTATGCGGCGACCGAGTTGCTCTT
GCCCGGCGTCAATACGGGATAATACCGCGCCACATAGCAGAACTTTAAAAGTGCTCATCATTGGAAAACG
TTCTTCGGGGCGAAAACTCTCAAGGATCTTACCGCTGTTGAGATCCAGTTCGATGTAACCCACTCGTGCA
CCCAACTGATCTTCAGCATCTTTTACTTTCACCAGCGTTTCTGGGTGAGCAAAAACAGGAAGGCAAAATG
CCGCAAAAAAGGGAATAAGGGCGACACGGAAATGTTGAATACTCATACTCTTCCTTTTTCAATATTATTG
AAGCATTTATCAGGGTTATTGTCTCATGAGCGGATACATATTTGAATGTATTTAGAAAAATAAACAAATA
GGGGTTCCGCGCACATTTCCCCGAAAAGTGCCACCTG
[124 nt withheld, positions 6268-6391]
C
[91 nt withheld, positions 6393-6483]
A
[49 nt withheld, positions 6485-6533]
CCTTTGACGTTGGAGTCCACGTTCTTT
[37 nt withheld, positions 6561-6597]
ACCCTATCTCGGTCTATTCTTTTGATTTATAAGGGATTTTGCCGATTTCGGCCTATTGGTTAAAAAATGA
GCTGATTTAACAAAAATTTAACGCGAATTTTAACAAAATATTAACGCTTACAATTTCCATTCGCCATTCA
GGCTGCGCAACTGTTGGGAAGGGCGATCGGTGCGGGCCTCTTCGCTATTACGCCAGCTGGCGAAAGGGGG
ATGTGCTGCAAGGCGATTAAGTTGGGTAACGCCAGGGTTTTCCCAGTCACGACGTTGTAAAACGACGGCC
AGTGCCAAGCTGATCTATACATTGAATCAATATTGGCAATTAGCCATATTAGTCATTGGTTATATAGCAT
AAATCAATATTGGCTATTGGCCATTGCATACGTTGTATCTATATCATAATATGTACATTTATATTGGCTC
ATGTCCAATATGACCGCCATGTT
Features (pLannotate 1.2.2; 22 found; start..end, strand, type, name):
      1..380     +  enhancer       CMV enhancer: human cytomegalovirus immediate early enhancer
    382..581     +  promoter       CMV promoter: human cytomegalovirus (CMV) immediate early promoter
    614..679     +  CDS            3xFLAG: three tandem FLAG® epitope tags, followed by an enterokinase cleavage site
    698..1471    +  CDS            SNAP29: SNP29_HUMAN - Experimental evidence at protein level: Swiss-Prot protein existence level 1. SNAREs, soluble N-ethylmaleimide-sensitive factor-attachment protein receptors, are essential proteins for fusion of cellular membranes. SNAREs localized on opposing membranes assemble to form a trans-SNARE complex, an extended, parallel four alpha-helical bundle that drives membrane fusion. SNAP29 is a SNARE involved in autophagy through the direct control of autophagosome membrane fusion with the lysososome membrane. Plays also a role in ciliogenesis by regulating membrane fusions. From Homo sapiens (
   1482..2104    +  polyA_signal   hGH poly(A) signal: human growth hormone polyadenylation signal
   2146..2443    +  promoter       SV40 promoter: SV40 enhancer and early promoter
   2497..3288    +  CDS            neo: KKA2_KLEPN - Also known as kan, nptII. Experimental evidence at protein level: Swiss-Prot protein existence level 1. Resistance to kanamycin, neomycin, paromomycin, ribostamycin, butirosin and gentamicin B. From Klebsiella pneumoniae.
   3312..3689    +  CDS            ble: BLE_KLEPN - Experimental evidence at protein level: Swiss-Prot protein existence level 1. Binding protein with a strong affinity to the bleomycin family of antibiotics. Binds to CL990; an antimitotic-antibiotic compound. From Klebsiella pneumoniae.
   3731..3790    +  CDS            str (fragment): STR_KLEPN - Protein inferred from homology: Swiss-Prot protein existence level 3. The aminoglycoside phosphotransferases achieve inactivation of their antibiotic substrates by phosphorylation. From Klebsiella pneumoniae.
   3813..3836    -  rep_origin     CloDF13 ori (fragment): Plasmids containing the CloDF13 (CDF) origin of replication can be propagated in E. coli cells that contain additional plasmids with compatible origins.
   3837..3920    +  CDS            large T antigen (fragment): large T antigen from SV40 (simian virus 40)
   3943..4077    +  polyA_signal   SV40 poly(A) signal: SV40 polyadenylation signal
   4083..4101    -  promoter       T7 promoter: promoter for bacteriophage T7 RNA polymerase
   4139..4155    -  protein_bind   lac operator: The lac repressor binds to the lac operator to inhibit transcription in E. coli. This inhibition can be relieved by adding lactose or isopropyl-β-D-thiogalactopyranoside (IPTG). lac repressor encoded by lacI
   4163..4193    -  promoter       lac promoter: promoter for the E. coli lac operon
   4208..4229    -  protein_bind   CAP binding site: CAP binding activates transcription in the presence of cAMP. E. coli catabolite activator protein
   4242..4334    -  CDS            lacI (fragment): lac repressor; lacI; The lac repressor binds to the lac operator to inhibit transcription in E. coli. This inhibition can be relieved by adding lactose or isopropyl-β-D-thiogalactopyranoside (IPTG).
   4517..5105    -  rep_origin     ori: high-copy-number ColE1/pMB1/pBR322/pUC origin of replication
   5276..6136    -  CDS            AmpR: β-lactamase; bla; confers resistance to ampicillin, carbenicillin, and related antibiotics
   6137..6241    -  promoter       AmpR promoter: bla
   6268..6696    +  rep_origin     f1 ori (sequence partly withheld): f1 bacteriophage origin of replication; arrow indicates direction of (+) strand synthesis
   6727..6881    -  CDS            lacZα (fragment): LacZα fragment of β-galactosidase; lacZ fragment
