[The description below was written by a language model from this plasmid's Addgene catalogue record and pLannotate feature annotations shown in this document.]
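Description:
FLAG-SNAP29 is a mammalian expression plasmid built on a CMV10 FLAG backbone that drives production of human SNAP29 (synaptosomal-associated protein, 29 kDa) carrying an N-terminal FLAG tag. The 774 bp coding sequence was inserted between EcoRI and BamHI sites, both of which are retained. It sits downstream of the human cytomegalovirus immediate-early enhancer and promoter and directly after the backbone-encoded tag. The feature table identifies this tag as a 3xFLAG epitope followed by an enterokinase cleavage site. Transcripts are terminated by the human growth hormone polyadenylation signal.

A second cassette, with the SV40 enhancer/early promoter driving the neomycin phosphotransferase gene and ending in an SV40 poly(A) signal, allows G418 selection of stably transfected mammalian cells. The annotation also detects a ble reading frame and a short str fragment downstream of neo, probably carried along with it from the Tn5 resistance region, although the catalogue lists only neomycin as a selectable marker. In E. coli the plasmid is maintained at high copy through a ColE1/pUC-type origin with ampicillin resistance (β-lactamase). An f1 origin and remnants of lac regulatory elements and lacZα are also present in the backbone. The catalogue gives a total size of 7,174 bp, whereas the sequenced record annotated here is 7,040 nt, a small discrepancy the record does not explain.

SNAP29 is a SNARE protein involved in fusion of autophagosomes with lysosomes. The construct comes from work on syntaxin 17-dependent autophagosome fusion with endosomes and lysosomes. The FLAG tag makes it suitable for detection, localisation or immunoprecipitation of SNAP29 in transfected mammalian cells.
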