Addgene plasmid #45915: FLAG-SNAP29
Depositing lab: Noboru Mizushima. Depositing organization: The University of Tokyo. Publication: The hairpin-type tail-anchored SNARE syntaxin 17 targets to autophagosomes for fusion with endosomes/lysosomes. Itakura E, Kishi-Itakura C, Mizushima N. Cell. 2012 Dec 7;151(6):1256-69. doi: 10.1016/j.cell.2012.11.001. PubMed 23217709.
Backbone
  Vector backbone: CMV10 FLAG
  Backbone size w/o insert (bp): 6400
  Total vector size (bp): 7174
  Vector type: Mammalian Expression
  Selectable markers: Neomycin (select with G418)
Growth in bacteria
  Bacterial resistance: Ampicillin, 100 μg/mL
  Growth temperature: 37°C
  Growth strain: DH5alpha
  Copy number: High Copy
Gene/Insert
  Gene/Insert name: synaptosomal-associated protein, 29kDa (alt name: SNAP29)
  Species: H. sapiens (human)
  Insert size (bp): 774
  GenBank ID: NM_004782.3
  Entrez Gene: SNAP29 (a.k.a. CEDNIK, SNAP-29)
  Promoter: CMV
  Tag / fusion protein: FLAG (N terminal on backbone)
  Cloning method: Restriction Enzyme; 5′ cloning site EcoRI (not destroyed); 3′ cloning site BamHI (not destroyed)
  Sequencing primers: 5′ n/a; 3′ n/a
Terms and licenses: Academic/Nonprofit Terms; Industry Terms: Not Available to Industry
How to cite: FLAG-SNAP29 was a gift from Noboru Mizushima (Addgene plasmid # 45915 ; http://n2t.net/addgene:45915 ; RRID:Addgene_45915)
