>Addgene plasmid #45915 | FLAG-SNAP29 | addgene partial sequence | sequence record 66801 | CMV-F 5'-CGCAAATGGGCGGTAGGCGTG-3'
AGCAGAGCTCGTTTAGTGAACCGTCAGAATTAACCATGGACTACAAAGACCATGACGGTGATTATAAAGA
TCATGACATCGATTACAAGGATGACGATGACAAGCTTGCGGCCGCGAATTCCATGTCAGCTTACCCTAAA
AGCTACAATCCGTTCGACGACGACGGGGAGGACGAAGGCGCCCGGCCGGCCCCTTGGAGGGACGCCCGAG
ACCTCCCCGACGGGCCCGACGCGCCCGCGGACAGGCAGCAGTACTTGCGGCAGGAGGTCCTCCGCAGGGC
TGAGGCCACGGCCGCCAGCACCAGCAGGTCCCTGGCCCTCATGTACGAGTCCGAGAAGGTTGGGGTCGCC
TCTTCCGAGGAGCTCGCCCGTCAGCGAGGAGTCCTGGAGCGCACAGAGAAGATGGTGGACAAGATGGACC
AAGATTTGAAGATCAGCCAGAAACACATCAATAGCATTAAGAGCGTGTTTGGGGGGCTGGTCAATTACTT
CAAATCCAAACCAGTAGAGACCCCACCTGAACAGAATGGCACCCTCACCTCCCAGCCCAACAACAGATTG
AAAGAAGCTATAAGTACAAGTAAAGAACAGGAAGCAAAGTACCAGGCCAGCCACCCAAACCTTAGAAAGC
TGGATGATACAGACCCTGTCCCCAGAGGGGCTGGTTCTGCCATGAGTACTGATGCTTACCCAAAGAACCC
ACACCTTCGAGCCTATCACCAGAAGATCGACAGCAACCTAGATGAGCTGTCCATGGGACTGGGTCGTCTG
AAGGACATAGCCCTGGGGATGCAGACAGAAATTGAGGAGCAAGATGACATTCTTGACCGGCTGACAACCA
AAGTGGACAAGTTAGATGTCA
